Addgene plasmid #105275: YIplac211-VPS16-iGFPx6
Purpose: Plasmid for pop-in/pop-out replacement of Vps16 with Vps16-iGFPx6.
Depositing lab: Benjamin Glick. Depositing organization: University of Chicago. Publication: Budding Yeast Has a Minimal Endomembrane System. Day KJ, Casler JC, Glick BS. Dev Cell. 2018 Jan 8;44(1):56-72.e4. doi: 10.1016/j.devcel.2017.12.014. Epub 2018 Jan 8. PubMed 29316441.
Backbone
  Vector backbone: YIplac211
  Backbone size w/o insert (bp): 3797
  Total vector size (bp): 9953
  Vector type: Yeast Expression
  Selectable markers: URA3
Growth in bacteria
  Bacterial resistance: Ampicillin, 100 μg/mL
  Growth temperature: 37°C
  Growth strain: DH5alpha
  Copy number: Unknown
Gene/Insert
  Gene/Insert name: Vps16 portion
  Species: S. cerevisiae (budding yeast)
  Entrez Gene: VPS16 (a.k.a. YPL045W, CVT15, SVL6, VAM9, VPT16)
  Tag / fusion protein: iGFPx6 (C terminal on insert)
  Cloning method: Restriction Enzyme; 5′ cloning site SphI (not destroyed); 3′ cloning site KpnI (not destroyed)
  Sequencing primers: 5′ M13 REVERSE; 3′ M13 FORWARD
Terms and licenses: Academic/Nonprofit Terms; Industry Terms: Not Available to Industry
How to cite: YIplac211-VPS16-iGFPx6 was a gift from Benjamin Glick (Addgene plasmid # 105275 ; http://n2t.net/addgene:105275 ; RRID:Addgene_105275)
