[The description below was written by a language model from this plasmid's Addgene catalogue record and pLannotate feature annotations shown in this document.]
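Description:
YIplac211-VPS16-iGFPx6 is a yeast integrating plasmid of about 9.95 kb built on the YIplac211 backbone. No yeast replication origin is annotated, so it can persist in Saccharomyces cerevisiae only by recombining into the chromosome. In E. coli it is propagated through a high-copy ColE1/pUC-type origin with ampicillin resistance (AmpR, β-lactamase). Remnants of the lac promoter/operator and lacZα flank the cloning region. The yeast marker is URA3 under its own promoter, which allows selection for uracil prototrophy and counterselection with 5-fluoroorotic acid.

The insert, cloned between the SphI and KpnI sites, is a portion of VPS16 rather than the whole gene. VPS16 encodes a HOPS complex subunit involved in vacuolar protein sorting and vacuole fusion. The fragment is followed by six tandem GFP copies, which the automated annotation matches to GFP (S65T) and which make up the C-terminal "iGFPx6" tag. Downstream of the GFP array lies further yeast sequence that includes a short fragment of NOP4. This is presumably genomic DNA flanking VPS16 that serves as the second homology arm, although the record does not say so. No yeast promoter for the fusion is annotated, which fits a design in which expression comes from the native chromosomal locus after integration.

The stated purpose is pop-in/pop-out gene replacement. Integration at VPS16 is selected through URA3, and a later recombination event that removes the backbone can be selected on 5-FOA, leaving Vps16-iGFPx6 at the endogenous locus without a marker. The multimeric tag would be expected to give a brighter signal for fluorescence imaging of the protein. The depositor sequence and the sequencing-verified record differ by five nucleotides in length but carry the same set of annotated features.
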