Features (pLannotate 1.2.2; 20 found; start..end, strand, type, name):
      1..93      +  CDS            lacI (fragment): lac repressor; lacI; The lac repressor binds to the lac operator to inhibit transcription in E. coli. This inhibition can be relieved by adding lactose or isopropyl-β-D-thiogalactopyranoside (IPTG).
    106..127     +  protein_bind   CAP binding site: CAP binding activates transcription in the presence of cAMP. E. coli catabolite activator protein
    142..172     +  promoter       lac promoter: promoter for the E. coli lac operon
    180..196     +  protein_bind   lac operator: The lac repressor binds to the lac operator to inhibit transcription in E. coli. This inhibition can be relieved by adding lactose or isopropyl-β-D-thiogalactopyranoside (IPTG). lac repressor encoded by lacI
    241..1683    +  CDS            VPS16 (fragment): VPS16_YEAST - Also known as VAM9, VPT16. Experimental evidence at protein level: Swiss-Prot protein existence level 1. Essential for vacuolar protein sorting. Required for vacuole biogenesis, stability and to maintain vacuole morphology. Required for growth at elevated temperatures. Acts as component of the HOPS complex that acts during the docking stage of vacuole fusion. HOPS is an effector for the vacuolar Rab GTPase YPT7 and is required for vacuolar SNARE complex assembly. It remains bound to SNARE complexes after vacuole fusion. From Saccharomyces cerevisiae (strain ATCC 204508 / S288c) (
   1729..2424    +  CDS            GFP (S65T): GFP (S65T) is a basic (constitutively fluorescent) green fluorescent protein published in 1995, derived from Aequorea victoria.
   2449..3144    +  CDS            GFP (S65T): GFP (S65T) is a basic (constitutively fluorescent) green fluorescent protein published in 1995, derived from Aequorea victoria.
   3169..3864    +  CDS            GFP (S65T): GFP (S65T) is a basic (constitutively fluorescent) green fluorescent protein published in 1995, derived from Aequorea victoria.
   3889..4584    +  CDS            GFP (S65T): GFP (S65T) is a basic (constitutively fluorescent) green fluorescent protein published in 1995, derived from Aequorea victoria.
   4609..5304    +  CDS            GFP (S65T): GFP (S65T) is a basic (constitutively fluorescent) green fluorescent protein published in 1995, derived from Aequorea victoria.
   5329..6024    +  CDS            GFP (S65T): GFP (S65T) is a basic (constitutively fluorescent) green fluorescent protein published in 1995, derived from Aequorea victoria.
   6337..6429    +  CDS            NOP4 (fragment): NOP4_YEAST - Also known as NOP77. Experimental evidence at protein level: Swiss-Prot protein existence level 1. Required for 60S ribosomal subunit synthesis. Probably involved in the processing of 27S rRNA to produce mature 25S rRNA. From Saccharomyces cerevisiae (strain ATCC 204508 / S288c) (Baker's yeast).
   6442..6599    +  CDS            lacZα (fragment): LacZα fragment of β-galactosidase; lacZ fragment
   6605..6704    -  misc_feature   bom (fragment): basis of mobility region from pBR322
   6806..6841    -  CDS            rop (fragment): Rop protein, which maintains plasmids at low copy number; rop
   6930..7733    -  CDS            URA3: orotidine-5'-phosphate decarboxylase, required for uracil biosynthesis; S. cerevisiae URA3; yeast auxotrophic marker, counterselectable with 5-fluoroorotic acid (5-FOA)
   7734..7949    -  promoter       URA3 promoter: S. cerevisiae URA3
   8047..8151    +  promoter       AmpR promoter: bla
   8152..9012    +  CDS            AmpR: β-lactamase; bla; confers resistance to ampicillin, carbenicillin, and related antibiotics
   9183..9771    +  rep_origin     ori: high-copy-number ColE1/pMB1/pBR322/pUC origin of replication
>Addgene plasmid #105275 | YIplac211-VPS16-iGFPx6 | depositor full sequence | sequence record 200094 | YIplac211-VPS16-iGFPx6 sequence 9953 bps
GCGCCCAATACGCAAACCGCCTCTCCCCGCGCGTTGGCCGATTCATTAATGCAGCTGGCACGACAGGTTT
CCCGACTGGAAAGCGGGCAGTGAGCGCAACGCAATTAATGTGAGTTAGCTCACTCATTAGGCACCCCAGG
CTTTACACTTTATGCTTCCGGCTCGTATGTTGTGTGGAATTGTGAGCGGATAACAATTTCACACAGGAAA
CAGCTATGACCATGATTACGCCAAGCTTGCATGCTGGAGGATCATGCACCCAAAGCAATTGAAATATTAA
AGAATTTTGTCTTAGAGAAGGGTGTACTGGACTGTATTGCTGCTGCAATAGACGAATTTGAACCTAAACT
ACAGAAGATGTTGTTGAACGCTGCATCTTATGGAAAAGCTTCTTTGCAGTACAAGTCATTTGACGCTAGT
ATATTTGTGAATGCGTGTAATACGATAAAATTATTAAACTGCTTCAGAAGTTTTGGTATTTTTTTGACTG
TGGAGGAATACAGGTGTATTTCTTTGAAAGGTGTCATTGATAGGCTGTTGAAGTATCACAGATATTATGA
GTGCATACAGATATGCAAATTGGCCAATGAACGATTTCTGTTAGGATACGTGTTTACTGAGTGGGCAAAG
GATAAAATCAAGGGTAGTCCTGACATGGAAGATGATGAGTTACTAGACAAAATCAAATCTCGACTAAGTG
TTATAGATATGACGGATACATTACAAATGGTAGCAGTTGCGAAAGTTGCATATCTTGAAGGAAGGTTCCA
GTTATCCCGTAATTTAGCTTTATTAGAGAAAAACGAAGAAGCTAGAATTGAGCAACTGTATAATCTTGAT
GATGATAGTATAGCGCTAAAGGAGTGTATCAAAGTACAAAATTACAGTCTGACAATTTCATTACTGATTG
CACTTTCCAAAAAGCTGACAAACTCTCAACTGACGAAGCTTTTGATCATTGATATGTTCAACAATCCCTT
ATATCTCTATTATATGAGAATGGATAAAGCATACTTGTACGATTTTTACCGCCAAACTGACCGATTTATT
GACTTGGCTCACGTATTACTGCAGCAGGGAAAAGAACAGCAATCTTTACACAGCTTTTTACCGCAAATTA
AGGACCTTTATAGCCAAGTTCAAAACAGTGAAGTGGTCAACAATACAATAGAACAACTTCAAAGACAGGA
AAAGTTGTGGATATACCAAGAATCATTAGGCAAAAGATTTGCTATATCATTCACTAATATGACTTTAGAT
CAAACGCTTTCGAAGTTAATAGAAACAGGGCAAGATAAACAGGTGAAAGAAATAGTTAAAAAGTTCAAAA
TAAGCGAAAAAAAGCTGTATCACCTGAAATGTAAAACGTTAGTCGAAGCTAAGAAGTTTGACGAACTACT
ACAGTTTGCTCAGTCGCGGAAATCACCAATTGGTTACATGCCTTTCTACACATACTTAAAAAGCAGAGGC
CATATGGATAAAGCTAGTCCTTATGTTAATATGATACCTGGCCTTTCGTATCAGGAAAAGAAAAAGCTTT
ATGTGGAGTGCAGGGGTTTTCGTGATGCAATTCAACTAGCAGGAAAGGAAAAAGACATTCCAGGCTTAAA
GGAGATATATAATATTATACCACCTAATGAGCCGGAATTAAAGGCATTAGCAAATGAAACTATGAGCAGG
ATAACGGATCCAGGAAGTTCGGGGTCCAGCGGTTCTTCAGGCGCTAGCATGGATAGCACTGAGAGCCTTT
TCACTGGAGTTGTCCCAATTCTTGTTGAATTAGATGGTGATGTTAATGGGCACAAATTTTCTGTCAGTGG
AGAGGGTGAAGGTGATGCAACATACGGAAAACTTACCCTTAAATTTATTTGCACTACTGGAAAACTACCT
GTTCCTTGGCCAACACTTGTCACTACTTTAACTTATGGTGTTCAGTGCTTTTCAAGATACCCGGATCATA
TGAAACAGCATGACTTTTTCAAGAGTGCCATGCCCGAAGGTTATGTACAGGAAAGAACTATATTTTTCAA
AGATGACGGGAACTACAAGACACGTGCTGAAGTCAAGTTTGAAGGTGATACCCTTGTTAATAGAATCGAG
TTAAAAGGTATTGATTTTAAAGAAGATGGAAACATTCTTGGGCACAAATTGGAATACAACTATAACTCAC
ACAATGTATACATCATGGCAGACAAACAAAAGAATGGAATCAAAGCTAACTTCAAAATTAGACACAACAT
TGAAGATGGAAGCGTTCAACTAGCAGACCATTATCAACAAAATACTCCAATTGGCGATGGCCCTGTCCTT
TTACCAGACAACCATTACCTGTCCACACAATCTGCCCTTTCGAAAGATCCCAACGAAAAGAGAGACCACA
TGGTCCTTAAAGAGTTTGTAACAGCTGCTGGGATTACACATGGCAGCTCCGGCTCCAGCGGGTCTAGCAT
GGATAGCACTGAGAGCCTTTTCACTGGAGTTGTCCCAATTCTTGTTGAATTAGATGGTGATGTTAATGGG
CACAAATTTTCTGTCAGTGGAGAGGGTGAAGGTGATGCAACATACGGAAAACTTACCCTTAAATTTATTT
GCACTACTGGAAAACTACCTGTTCCTTGGCCAACACTTGTCACTACTTTAACTTATGGTGTTCAGTGCTT
TTCAAGATACCCGGATCATATGAAACAGCATGACTTTTTCAAGAGTGCCATGCCCGAAGGTTATGTACAG
GAAAGAACTATATTTTTCAAAGATGACGGGAACTACAAGACACGTGCTGAAGTCAAGTTTGAAGGTGATA
CCCTTGTTAATAGAATCGAGTTAAAAGGTATTGATTTTAAAGAAGATGGAAACATTCTTGGGCACAAATT
GGAATACAACTATAACTCACACAATGTATACATCATGGCAGACAAACAAAAGAATGGAATCAAAGCTAAC
TTCAAAATTAGACACAACATTGAAGATGGAAGCGTTCAACTAGCAGACCATTATCAACAAAATACTCCAA
TTGGCGATGGCCCTGTCCTTTTACCAGACAACCATTACCTGTCCACACAATCTGCCCTTTCGAAAGATCC
CAACGAAAAGAGAGACCACATGGTCCTTAAAGAGTTTGTAACAGCTGCTGGGATTACACATGGCAGCTCC
GGCTCCAGCGGGTCTAGCATGGATAGCACTGAGAGCCTTTTCACTGGAGTTGTCCCAATTCTTGTTGAAT
TAGATGGTGATGTTAATGGGCACAAATTTTCTGTCAGTGGAGAGGGTGAAGGTGATGCAACATACGGAAA
ACTTACCCTTAAATTTATTTGCACTACTGGAAAACTACCTGTTCCTTGGCCAACACTTGTCACTACTTTA
ACTTATGGTGTTCAGTGCTTTTCAAGATACCCGGATCATATGAAACAGCATGACTTTTTCAAGAGTGCCA
TGCCCGAAGGTTATGTACAGGAAAGAACTATATTTTTCAAAGATGACGGGAACTACAAGACACGTGCTGA
AGTCAAGTTTGAAGGTGATACCCTTGTTAATAGAATCGAGTTAAAAGGTATTGATTTTAAAGAAGATGGA
AACATTCTTGGGCACAAATTGGAATACAACTATAACTCACACAATGTATACATCATGGCAGACAAACAAA
AGAATGGAATCAAAGCTAACTTCAAAATTAGACACAACATTGAAGATGGAAGCGTTCAACTAGCAGACCA
TTATCAACAAAATACTCCAATTGGCGATGGCCCTGTCCTTTTACCAGACAACCATTACCTGTCCACACAA
TCTGCCCTTTCGAAAGATCCCAACGAAAAGAGAGACCACATGGTCCTTAAAGAGTTTGTAACAGCTGCTG
GGATTACACATGGCAGCTCCGGCTCCAGCGGGTCTAGCATGGATAGCACTGAGAGCCTTTTCACTGGAGT
TGTCCCAATTCTTGTTGAATTAGATGGTGATGTTAATGGGCACAAATTTTCTGTCAGTGGAGAGGGTGAA
GGTGATGCAACATACGGAAAACTTACCCTTAAATTTATTTGCACTACTGGAAAACTACCTGTTCCTTGGC
CAACACTTGTCACTACTTTAACTTATGGTGTTCAGTGCTTTTCAAGATACCCGGATCATATGAAACAGCA
TGACTTTTTCAAGAGTGCCATGCCCGAAGGTTATGTACAGGAAAGAACTATATTTTTCAAAGATGACGGG
AACTACAAGACACGTGCTGAAGTCAAGTTTGAAGGTGATACCCTTGTTAATAGAATCGAGTTAAAAGGTA
TTGATTTTAAAGAAGATGGAAACATTCTTGGGCACAAATTGGAATACAACTATAACTCACACAATGTATA
CATCATGGCAGACAAACAAAAGAATGGAATCAAAGCTAACTTCAAAATTAGACACAACATTGAAGATGGA
AGCGTTCAACTAGCAGACCATTATCAACAAAATACTCCAATTGGCGATGGCCCTGTCCTTTTACCAGACA
ACCATTACCTGTCCACACAATCTGCCCTTTCGAAAGATCCCAACGAAAAGAGAGACCACATGGTCCTTAA
AGAGTTTGTAACAGCTGCTGGGATTACACATGGCAGCTCCGGCTCCAGCGGGTCTAGCATGGATAGCACT
GAGAGCCTTTTCACTGGAGTTGTCCCAATTCTTGTTGAATTAGATGGTGATGTTAATGGGCACAAATTTT
CTGTCAGTGGAGAGGGTGAAGGTGATGCAACATACGGAAAACTTACCCTTAAATTTATTTGCACTACTGG
AAAACTACCTGTTCCTTGGCCAACACTTGTCACTACTTTAACTTATGGTGTTCAGTGCTTTTCAAGATAC
CCGGATCATATGAAACAGCATGACTTTTTCAAGAGTGCCATGCCCGAAGGTTATGTACAGGAAAGAACTA
TATTTTTCAAAGATGACGGGAACTACAAGACACGTGCTGAAGTCAAGTTTGAAGGTGATACCCTTGTTAA
TAGAATCGAGTTAAAAGGTATTGATTTTAAAGAAGATGGAAACATTCTTGGGCACAAATTGGAATACAAC
TATAACTCACACAATGTATACATCATGGCAGACAAACAAAAGAATGGAATCAAAGCTAACTTCAAAATTA
GACACAACATTGAAGATGGAAGCGTTCAACTAGCAGACCATTATCAACAAAATACTCCAATTGGCGATGG
CCCTGTCCTTTTACCAGACAACCATTACCTGTCCACACAATCTGCCCTTTCGAAAGATCCCAACGAAAAG
AGAGACCACATGGTCCTTAAAGAGTTTGTAACAGCTGCTGGGATTACACATGGCAGCTCCGGCTCCAGCG
GGTCTAGCATGGATAGCACTGAGAGCCTTTTCACTGGAGTTGTCCCAATTCTTGTTGAATTAGATGGTGA
TGTTAATGGGCACAAATTTTCTGTCAGTGGAGAGGGTGAAGGTGATGCAACATACGGAAAACTTACCCTT
AAATTTATTTGCACTACTGGAAAACTACCTGTTCCTTGGCCAACACTTGTCACTACTTTAACTTATGGTG
TTCAGTGCTTTTCAAGATACCCGGATCATATGAAACAGCATGACTTTTTCAAGAGTGCCATGCCCGAAGG
TTATGTACAGGAAAGAACTATATTTTTCAAAGATGACGGGAACTACAAGACACGTGCTGAAGTCAAGTTT
GAAGGTGATACCCTTGTTAATAGAATCGAGTTAAAAGGTATTGATTTTAAAGAAGATGGAAACATTCTTG
GGCACAAATTGGAATACAACTATAACTCACACAATGTATACATCATGGCAGACAAACAAAAGAATGGAAT
CAAAGCTAACTTCAAAATTAGACACAACATTGAAGATGGAAGCGTTCAACTAGCAGACCATTATCAACAA
AATACTCCAATTGGCGATGGCCCTGTCCTTTTACCAGACAACCATTACCTGTCCACACAATCTGCCCTTT
CGAAAGATCCCAACGAAAAGAGAGACCACATGGTCCTTAAAGAGTTTGTAACAGCTGCTGGGATTACACA
TGGCAGCTCCGGCTCCAGCGGGTAAAGCGGCCGCAACTCATAATTTATAGACGTTGTGGATATCTAGCCG
CATATCAAATAATTAAATGCTGCCATTACGTTTGTGCGGTTATATATGTTGGCTCCCTATAGGGTTACCC
ATGGAACGGCGAAGGAAAAAAAAAATAATTTTCACTGAAAAATTTCAAGAGTCTATCTCATCTCATCGTT
TATTCTGAATTAAATACTACATACAAAATCTTTTTATTAGTAAAATAGTGAGATTTCTTCGTGAACTAGT
GAAAAGCTATCAATATTACCAATCTACCAAAGTGAGATGGAAGAAACAATAGAAAATGTTGAAGTGCCTT
CTAGTAATGTCTCAAAACAAAATGACGACGGCCTAGATATGAAGACTTTGTTTGTGAGGTACCGAGCTCG
AATTCACTGGCCGTCGTTTTACAACGTCGTGACTGGGAAAACCCTGGCGTTACCCAACTTAATCGCCTTG
CAGCACATCCCCCTTTCGCCAGCTGGCGTAATAGCGAAGAGGCCCGCACCGATCGCCCTTCCCAACAGTT
GCGCAGCCTGAATGGCGAATGGCGCCTGATGCGGTATTTTCTCCTTACGCATCTGTGCGGTATTTCACAC
CGCATATGGTGCACTCTCAGTACAATCTGCTCTGATGCCGCATAGTTAAGCCAGCCCCGACACCCGCCAA
CACCCGCTGACGCGCCCTGACGGGCTTGTCTGCTCCCGGCATCCGCTTACAGACAAGCTGTGACCGTCTC
CGGGAGCTGCATGTGTCAGAGGTTTTCACCGTCATCACCGAAACGCGCGAGACGAAAGGGCGGGTAATAA
CTGATATAATTAAATTGAAGCTCTAATTTGTGAGTTTAGTATACATGCATTTACTTATAATACAGTTTTT
TAGTTTTGCTGGCCGCATCTTCTCAAATATGCTTCCCAGCCTGCTTTTCTGTAACGTTCACCCTCTACCT
TAGCATCCCTTCCCTTTGCAAATAGTCCTCTTCCAACAATAATAATGTCAGATCCTGTAGAGACCACATC
ATCCACGGTTCTATACTGTTGACCCAATGCGTCTCCCTTGTCATCTAAACCCACACCGGGTGTCATAATC
AACCAATCGTAACCTTCATCTCTTCCACCCATGTCTCTTTGAGCAATAAAGCCGATAACAAAATCTTTGT
CGCTCTTCGCAATGTCAACAGTACCCTTAGTATATTCTCCAGTAGATAGGGAGCCCTTGCATGACAATTC
TGCTAACATCAAAAGGCCTCTAGGTTCCTTTGTTACTTCTTCTGCCGCCTGCTTCAAACCGCTAACAATA
CCTGGGCCCACCACACCGTGTGCATTCGTAATGTCTGCCCATTCTGCTATTCTGTATACACCCGCAGAGT
ACTGCAATTTGACTGTATTACCAATGTCAGCAAATTTTCTGTCTTCGAAGAGTAAAAAATTGTACTTGGC
GGATAATGCCTTTAGCGGCTTAACTGTGCCCTCCATGGAAAAATCAGTCAAGATATCCACATGTGTTTTT
AGTAAACAAATTTTGGGACCTAATGCTTCAACTAACTCCAGTAATTCCTTGGTGGTACGAACATCCAATG
AAGCACACAAGTTTGTTTGCTTTTCGTGCATGATATTAAATAGCTTGGCAGCAACAGGACTAGGATGAGT
AGCAGCACGTTCCTTATATGTAGCTTTCGACATGATTTATCTTCGTTTCCTGCATGTTTTTGTTCTGTGC
AGTTGGGTTAAGAATACTGGGCAATTTCATGTTTCTTCAACACTACATATGCGTATATATACCAATCTAA
GTCTGTGCTCCTTCCTTCGTTCTTCCTTCTGTTCGGAGATTACCGAATCAAAAAAATTTCAAAGAAACCG
AAATCAAAAAAAAGAATAAAAAAAAAATGATGAATTGAATTGAAAAGCTGGCCTCGTGATACGCCTATTT
TTATAGGTTAATGTCATGATAATAATGGTTTCTTAGACGTCAGGTGGCACTTTTCGGGGAAATGTGCGCG
GAACCCCTATTTGTTTATTTTTCTAAATACATTCAAATATGTATCCGCTCATGAGACAATAACCCTGATA
AATGCTTCAATAATATTGAAAAAGGAAGAGTATGAGTATTCAACATTTCCGTGTCGCCCTTATTCCCTTT
TTTGCGGCATTTTGCCTTCCTGTTTTTGCTCACCCAGAAACGCTGGTGAAAGTAAAAGATGCTGAAGATC
AGTTGGGTGCACGAGTGGGTTACATCGAACTGGATCTCAACAGCGGTAAGATCCTTGAGAGTTTTCGCCC
CGAAGAACGTTTTCCAATGATGAGCACTTTTAAAGTTCTGCTATGTGGCGCGGTATTATCCCGTATTGAC
GCCGGGCAAGAGCAACTCGGTCGCCGCATACACTATTCTCAGAATGACTTGGTTGAGTACTCACCAGTCA
CAGAAAAGCATCTTACGGATGGCATGACAGTAAGAGAATTATGCAGTGCTGCCATAACCATGAGTGATAA
CACTGCGGCCAACTTACTTCTGACAACGATCGGAGGACCGAAGGAGCTAACCGCTTTTTTGCACAACATG
GGGGATCATGTAACTCGCCTTGATCGTTGGGAACCGGAGCTGAATGAAGCCATACCAAACGACGAGCGTG
ACACCACGATGCCTGTAGCAATGGCAACAACGTTGCGCAAACTATTAACTGGCGAACTACTTACTCTAGC
TTCCCGGCAACAATTAATAGACTGGATGGAGGCGGATAAAGTTGCAGGACCACTTCTGCGCTCGGCCCTT
CCGGCTGGCTGGTTTATTGCTGATAAATCTGGAGCCGGTGAGCGTGGGTCTCGCGGTATCATTGCAGCAC
TGGGGCCAGATGGTAAGCCCTCCCGTATCGTAGTTATCTACACGACGGGGAGTCAGGCAACTATGGATGA
ACGAAATAGACAGATCGCTGAGATAGGTGCCTCACTGATTAAGCATTGGTAACTGTCAGACCAAGTTTAC
TCATATATACTTTAGATTGATTTAAAACTTCATTTTTAATTTAAAAGGATCTAGGTGAAGATCCTTTTTG
ATAATCTCATGACCAAAATCCCTTAACGTGAGTTTTCGTTCCACTGAGCGTCAGACCCCGTAGAAAAGAT
CAAAGGATCTTCTTGAGATCCTTTTTTTCTGCGCGTAATCTGCTGCTTGCAAACAAAAAAACCACCGCTA
CCAGCGGTGGTTTGTTTGCCGGATCAAGAGCTACCAACTCTTTTTCCGAAGGTAACTGGCTTCAGCAGAG
CGCAGATACCAAATACTGTTCTTCTAGTGTAGCCGTAGTTAGGCCACCACTTCAAGAACTCTGTAGCACC
GCCTACATACCTCGCTCTGCTAATCCTGTTACCAGTGGCTGCTGCCAGTGGCGATAAGTCGTGTCTTACC
GGGTTGGACTCAAGACGATAGTTACCGGATAAGGCGCAGCGGTCGGGCTGAACGGGGGGTTCGTGCACAC
AGCCCAGCTTGGAGCGAACGACCTACACCGAACTGAGATACCTACAGCGTGAGCTATGAGAAAGCGCCAC
GCTTCCCGAAGGGAGAAAGGCGGACAGGTATCCGGTAAGCGGCAGGGTCGGAACAGGAGAGCGCACGAGG
GAGCTTCCAGGGGGAAACGCCTGGTATCTTTATAGTCCTGTCGGGTTTCGCCACCTCTGACTTGAGCGTC
GATTTTTGTGATGCTCGTCAGGGGGGCGGAGCCTATGGAAAAACGCCAGCAACGCGGCCTTTTTACGGTT
CCTGGCCTTTTGCTGGCCTTTTGCTCACATGTTCTTTCCTGCGTTATCCCCTGATTCTGTGGATAACCGT
ATTACCGCCTTTGAGTGAGCTGATACCGCTCGCCGCAGCCGAACGACCGAGCGCAGCGAGTCAGTGAGCG
AGGAAGCGGAAGA
