Features (pLannotate 1.2.2; 20 found; start..end, strand, type, name):
      1..93      +  CDS            lacI (fragment): lac repressor; lacI; The lac repressor binds to the lac operator to inhibit transcription in E. coli. This inhibition can be relieved by adding lactose or isopropyl-β-D-thiogalactopyranoside (IPTG).
    106..127     +  protein_bind   CAP binding site: CAP binding activates transcription in the presence of cAMP. E. coli catabolite activator protein
    142..172     +  promoter       lac promoter: promoter for the E. coli lac operon
    180..196     +  protein_bind   lac operator: The lac repressor binds to the lac operator to inhibit transcription in E. coli. This inhibition can be relieved by adding lactose or isopropyl-β-D-thiogalactopyranoside (IPTG). lac repressor encoded by lacI
    241..1683    +  CDS            VPS16 (fragment): VPS16_YEAST - Also known as VAM9, VPT16. Experimental evidence at protein level: Swiss-Prot protein existence level 1. Essential for vacuolar protein sorting. Required for vacuole biogenesis, stability and to maintain vacuole morphology. Required for growth at elevated temperatures. Acts as component of the HOPS complex that acts during the docking stage of vacuole fusion. HOPS is an effector for the vacuolar Rab GTPase YPT7 and is required for vacuolar SNARE complex assembly. It remains bound to SNARE complexes after vacuole fusion. From Saccharomyces cerevisiae (strain ATCC 204508 / S288c) (
   1729..2424    +  CDS            GFP (S65T): GFP (S65T) is a basic (constitutively fluorescent) green fluorescent protein published in 1995, derived from Aequorea victoria.
   2449..3144    +  CDS            GFP (S65T): GFP (S65T) is a basic (constitutively fluorescent) green fluorescent protein published in 1995, derived from Aequorea victoria.
   3169..3864    +  CDS            GFP (S65T): GFP (S65T) is a basic (constitutively fluorescent) green fluorescent protein published in 1995, derived from Aequorea victoria.
   3889..4584    +  CDS            GFP (S65T): GFP (S65T) is a basic (constitutively fluorescent) green fluorescent protein published in 1995, derived from Aequorea victoria.
   4609..5304    +  CDS            GFP (S65T): GFP (S65T) is a basic (constitutively fluorescent) green fluorescent protein published in 1995, derived from Aequorea victoria.
   5329..6024    +  CDS            GFP (S65T): GFP (S65T) is a basic (constitutively fluorescent) green fluorescent protein published in 1995, derived from Aequorea victoria.
   6337..6429    +  CDS            NOP4 (fragment): NOP4_YEAST - Also known as NOP77. Experimental evidence at protein level: Swiss-Prot protein existence level 1. Required for 60S ribosomal subunit synthesis. Probably involved in the processing of 27S rRNA to produce mature 25S rRNA. From Saccharomyces cerevisiae (strain ATCC 204508 / S288c) (Baker's yeast).
   6442..6599    +  CDS            lacZα (fragment): LacZα fragment of β-galactosidase; lacZ fragment
   6605..6704    -  misc_feature   bom (fragment): basis of mobility region from pBR322
   6806..6841    -  CDS            rop (fragment): Rop protein, which maintains plasmids at low copy number; rop
   6930..7733    -  CDS            URA3: orotidine-5'-phosphate decarboxylase, required for uracil biosynthesis; S. cerevisiae URA3; yeast auxotrophic marker, counterselectable with 5-fluoroorotic acid (5-FOA)
   7734..7949    -  promoter       URA3 promoter: S. cerevisiae URA3
   8042..8146    +  promoter       AmpR promoter: bla
   8147..9007    +  CDS            AmpR: β-lactamase; bla; confers resistance to ampicillin, carbenicillin, and related antibiotics
   9178..9766    +  rep_origin     ori: high-copy-number ColE1/pMB1/pBR322/pUC origin of replication
>Addgene plasmid #105275 | YIplac211-VPS16-iGFPx6 | addgene full sequence | sequence record 212406 | Addgene NGS Result
GCGCCCAATACGCAAACCGCCTCTCCCCGCGCGTTGGCCGATTCATTAATGCAGCTGGCACGACAGGTTT
CCCGACTGGAAAGCGGGCAGTGAGCGCAACGCAATTAATGTGAGTTAGCTCACTCATTAGGCACCCCAGG
CTTTACACTTTATGCTTCCGGCTCGTATGTTGTGTGGAATTGTGAGCGGATAACAATTTCACACAGGAAA
CAGCTATGACCATGATTACGCCAAGCTTGCATGCTGGAGGATCATGCACCCAAAGCAATTGAAATATTAA
AGAATTTTGTCCTAGAGAAGGGTGTACTGGACTGTATTGCTGCTGCAATAGACGAATTTGAACCTAAACT
ACAGAAGATGTTGTTGAACGCTGCATCTTATGGAAAAGCTTCTTTGCAGTACAAGTCATTTGACGCTAGT
ATATTTGTGAATGCGTGTAATACGATAAAATTATTAAACTGCTTCAGAAGTTTTGGTATTTTTTTGACTG
TGGAGGAATACAGGTGTATTTCTTTGAAAGGTGTCATTGATAGGCTGTTGACGTATCACAGATATTATGA
GTGCATACAGATATGCAAATTGGCCAATGAACGATTTCTGTTAGGATACGTGTTTACTGAGTGGGCAAAG
GATAAAATCAAGGGTAGTCCTGACATGGAAGATGATGAGTTACTAGAGAAAATCAAATCTCGACTAAGTG
TTATAGATATGACGGATACATTACAAATGGTAGCAGTTGCGAAAGTTGCATATCTTGAAGGAAGGTTCCA
GTTATCCCGTAATTTAGCTTTATTAGAGAAAAACGAAGAAGCTAGAATTGAGCAACTGTATAATCTTGAT
GATGATAGTATAGCGCTAAAGGAGTGTATCAAAGTACAAAATTACAGTCTGACAATTTCATTACTGATTG
CACTTTCCAAAAAGCTGACAAACTCTCAACTGACGAAGCTTTTGATCATTGATATGTTCAACAATCCCTT
ATATCTCTATTATATGAGAATGGATAAAGCATACTTGTACGATTTTTACCGCCAAACTGACAGATTTATT
GACTTGGCTCACGTATTACTGCAGCAGGGAAAAGAACAGCAATCTTTACACAGCTTTTTACCGCAAATTA
AGGACCTTTATAGCCAAGTTCAAAACAGTGAAGTGGTCAACAATACAATAGAACAACTTCAAAGACAGGA
AAAGTTGTGGATATACCAAGAATCATTAGGCAAAAGATTTGCTATATCATTCACTAATATGACTTTAGAT
CAAACGCTTTCGAAGTTAATAGAAACAGGGCAAGATAAACAGGTGAAAGAAATAGTTAAAAAGTTCAAAA
TAAGCGAAAAAAAGCTGTATCACCTGAAATGTAAAACGTTAGTCGAAGCTAAGAAGTTTGACGAACTACT
ACAGTTTGCTCAGTCGCGGAAATCACCAATTGGTTACATGCCTTTCTACACATACTTAAAAAGCAGAGGC
CATATGGATAAAGCTAGTCCTTATGTTAATATGATACCTGGCCTTTCGTATCAGGAAAAGAAAAAGCTTT
ATGTGGAGTGCAGGGGTTTTCGTGATGCAATTCAACTAGCAGGAAAGGAAAAAGACATTCCAGGCTTAAA
GGAGATATATAATATTATACCACCTAATGAGCCGGAATTAAAGGCATTAGCAAATGAAACTATGAGCAGG
ATAACGGATCCAGGAAGTTCGGGGTCCAGCGGTTCTTCAGGCGCTAGCATGGATAGCACTGAGAGCCTTT
TCACTGGAGTTGTCCCAATTCTTGTTGAATTAGATGGTGATGTTAATGGGCACAAATTTTCTGTCAGTGG
AGAGGGTGAAGGTGATGCAACATACGGAAAACTTACCCTTAAATTTATTTGCACTACTGGAAAACTACCT
GTTCCTTGGCCAACACTTGTCACTACTTTAACTTATGGTGTTCAGTGCTTTTCAAGATACCCGGATCATA
TGAAACAGCATGACTTTTTCAAGAGTGCCATGCCCGAAGGTTATGTACAGGAAAGAACTATATTTTTCAA
AGATGACGGGAACTACAAGACACGTGCTGAAGTCAAGTTTGAAGGTGATACCCTTGTTAATAGAATCGAG
TTAAAAGGTATTGATTTTAAAGAAGATGGAAACATTCTTGGGCACAAATTGGAATACAACTATAACTCAC
ACAATGTATACATCATGGCAGACAAACAAAAGAATGGAATCAAAGCTAACTTCAAAATTAGACACAACAT
TGAAGATGGAAGCGTTCAACTAGCAGACCATTATCAACAAAATACTCCAATTGGCGATGGCCCTGTCCTT
TTACCAGACAACCATTACCTGTCCACACAATCTGCCCTTTCGAAAGATCCCAACGAAAAGAGAGACCACA
TGGTCCTTAAAGAGTTTGTAACAGCTGCTGGGATTACACATGGCAGCTCCGGCTCCAGCGGGTCTAGCAT
GGATAGCACTGAGAGCCTTTTCACTGGAGTTGTCCCAATTCTTGTTGAATTAGATGGTGATGTTAATGGG
CACAAATTTTCTGTCAGTGGAGAGGGTGAAGGTGATGCAACATACGGAAAACTTACCCTTAAATTTATTT
GCACTACTGGAAAACTACCTGTTCCTTGGCCAACACTTGTCACTACTTTAACTTATGGTGTTCAGTGCTT
TTCAAGATACCCGGATCATATGAAACAGCATGACTTTTTCAAGAGTGCCATGCCCGAAGGTTATGTACAG
GAAAGAACTATATTTTTCAAAGATGACGGGAACTACAAGACACGTGCTGAAGTCAAGTTTGAAGGTGATA
CCCTTGTTAATAGAATCGAGTTAAAAGGTATTGATTTTAAAGAAGATGGAAACATTCTTGGGCACAAATT
GGAATACAACTATAACTCACACAATGTATACATCATGGCAGACAAACAAAAGAATGGAATCAAAGCTAAC
TTCAAAATTAGACACAACATTGAAGATGGAAGCGTTCAACTAGCAGACCATTATCAACAAAATACTCCAA
TTGGCGATGGCCCTGTCCTTTTACCAGACAACCATTACCTGTCCACACAATCTGCCCTTTCGAAAGATCC
CAACGAAAAGAGAGACCACATGGTCCTTAAAGAGTTTGTAACAGCTGCTGGGATTACACATGGCAGCTCC
GGCTCCAGCGGGTCTAGCATGGATAGCACTGAGAGCCTTTTCACTGGAGTTGTCCCAATTCTTGTTGAAT
TAGATGGTGATGTTAATGGGCACAAATTTTCTGTCAGTGGAGAGGGTGAAGGTGATGCAACATACGGAAA
ACTTACCCTTAAATTTATTTGCACTACTGGAAAACTACCTGTTCCTTGGCCAACACTTGTCACTACTTTA
ACTTATGGTGTTCAGTGCTTTTCAAGATACCCGGATCATATGAAACAGCATGACTTTTTCAAGAGTGCCA
TGCCCGAAGGTTATGTACAGGAAAGAACTATATTTTTCAAAGATGACGGGAACTACAAGACACGTGCTGA
AGTCAAGTTTGAAGGTGATACCCTTGTTAATAGAATCGAGTTAAAAGGTATTGATTTTAAAGAAGATGGA
AACATTCTTGGGCACAAATTGGAATACAACTATAACTCACACAATGTATACATCATGGCAGACAAACAAA
AGAATGGAATCAAAGCTAACTTCAAAATTAGACACAACATTGAAGATGGAAGCGTTCAACTAGCAGACCA
TTATCAACAAAATACTCCAATTGGCGATGGCCCTGTCCTTTTACCAGACAACCATTACCTGTCCACACAA
TCTGCCCTTTCGAAAGATCCCAACGAAAAGAGAGACCACATGGTCCTTAAAGAGTTTGTAACAGCTGCTG
GGATTACACATGGCAGCTCCGGCTCCAGCGGGTCTAGCATGGATAGCACTGAGAGCCTTTTCACTGGAGT
TGTCCCAATTCTTGTTGAATTAGATGGTGATGTTAATGGGCACAAATTTTCTGTCAGTGGAGAGGGTGAA
GGTGATGCAACATACGGAAAACTTACCCTTAAATTTATTTGCACTACTGGAAAACTACCTGTTCCTTGGC
CAACACTTGTCACTACTTTAACTTATGGTGTTCAGTGCTTTTCAAGATACCCGGATCATATGAAACAGCA
TGACTTTTTCAAGAGTGCCATGCCCGAAGGTTATGTACAGGAAAGAACTATATTTTTCAAAGATGACGGG
AACTACAAGACACGTGCTGAAGTCAAGTTTGAAGGTGATACCCTTGTTAATAGAATCGAGTTAAAAGGTA
TTGATTTTAAAGAAGATGGAAACATTCTTGGGCACAAATTGGAATACAACTATAACTCACACAATGTATA
CATCATGGCAGACAAACAAAAGAATGGAATCAAAGCTAACTTCAAAATTAGACACAACATTGAAGATGGA
AGCGTTCAACTAGCAGACCATTATCAACAAAATACTCCAATTGGCGATGGCCCTGTCCTTTTACCAGACA
ACCATTACCTGTCCACACAATCTGCCCTTTCGAAAGATCCCAACGAAAAGAGAGACCACATGGTCCTTAA
AGAGTTTGTAACAGCTGCTGGGATTACACATGGCAGCTCCGGCTCCAGCGGGTCTAGCATGGATAGCACT
GAGAGCCTTTTCACTGGAGTTGTCCCAATTCTTGTTGAATTAGATGGTGATGTTAATGGGCACAAATTTT
CTGTCAGTGGAGAGGGTGAAGGTGATGCAACATACGGAAAACTTACCCTTAAATTTATTTGCACTACTGG
AAAACTACCTGTTCCTTGGCCAACACTTGTCACTACTTTAACTTATGGTGTTCAGTGCTTTTCAAGATAC
CCGGATCATATGAAACAGCATGACTTTTTCAAGAGTGCCATGCCCGAAGGTTATGTACAGGAAAGAACTA
TATTTTTCAAAGATGACGGGAACTACAAGACACGTGCTGAAGTCAAGTTTGAAGGTGATACCCTTGTTAA
TAGAATCGAGTTAAAAGGTATTGATTTTAAAGAAGATGGAAACATTCTTGGGCACAAATTGGAATACAAC
TATAACTCACACAATGTATACATCATGGCAGACAAACAAAAGAATGGAATCAAAGCTAACTTCAAAATTA
GACACAACATTGAAGATGGAAGCGTTCAACTAGCAGACCATTATCAACAAAATACTCCAATTGGCGATGG
CCCTGTCCTTTTACCAGACAACCATTACCTGTCCACACAATCTGCCCTTTCGAAAGATCCCAACGAAAAG
AGAGACCACATGGTCCTTAAAGAGTTTGTAACAGCTGCTGGGATTACACATGGCAGCTCCGGCTCCAGCG
GGTCTAGCATGGATAGCACTGAGAGCCTTTTCACTGGAGTTGTCCCAATTCTTGTTGAATTAGATGGTGA
TGTTAATGGGCACAAATTTTCTGTCAGTGGAGAGGGTGAAGGTGATGCAACATACGGAAAACTTACCCTT
AAATTTATTTGCACTACTGGAAAACTACCTGTTCCTTGGCCAACACTTGTCACTACTTTAACTTATGGTG
TTCAGTGCTTTTCAAGATACCCGGATCATATGAAACAGCATGACTTTTTCAAGAGTGCCATGCCCGAAGG
TTATGTACAGGAAAGAACTATATTTTTCAAAGATGACGGGAACTACAAGACACGTGCTGAAGTCAAGTTT
GAAGGTGATACCCTTGTTAATAGAATCGAGTTAAAAGGTATTGATTTTAAAGAAGATGGAAACATTCTTG
GGCACAAATTGGAATACAACTATAACTCACACAATGTATACATCATGGCAGACAAACAAAAGAATGGAAT
CAAAGCTAACTTCAAAATTAGACACAACATTGAAGATGGAAGCGTTCAACTAGCAGACCATTATCAACAA
AATACTCCAATTGGCGATGGCCCTGTCCTTTTACCAGACAACCATTACCTGTCCACACAATCTGCCCTTT
CGAAAGATCCCAACGAAAAGAGAGACCACATGGTCCTTAAAGAGTTTGTAACAGCTGCTGGGATTACACA
TGGCAGCTCCGGCTCCAGCGGGTAAAGCGGCCGCAACTCATAATTTATAGACGTTGTGGATATCTAGCCG
TATATCAAATAATTAAATGCTGCCATTACGTTTGTGCCGTTATATATGTTGGCTCCCTATAGGGTTACCC
ATGGAACGGCGAAGGAAAAAAAAAATAATTTTCACTGAAAAATTTCAAGAGTCTATCTCATCTCATCGTT
TATTCTGAATTAAATACTACATACAAAATCTTTTTATTAGTAAAATAGTGAGATTTCTTCGTGAACTAGT
GAAAAGCTATCAATATTACCAATCTACCAAAGTGAGATGGAAGAAACAATAGAAAATGTTGAAGTGCCTT
CTAGTAATGTCTCAAAACAAAATGACGACGGCCTAGATATGAAGACTTTGTTTGTGAGGTACCGAGCTCG
AATTCACTGGCCGTCGTTTTACAACGTCGTGACTGGGAAAACCCTGGCGTTACCCAACTTAATCGCCTTG
CAGCACATCCCCCTTTCGCCAGCTGGCGTAATAGCGAAGAGGCCCGCACCGATCGCCCTTCCCAACAGTT
GCGCAGCCTGAATGGCGAATGGCGCCTGATGCGGTATTTTCTCCTTACGCATCTGTGCGGTATTTCACAC
CGCATATGGTGCACTCTCAGTACAATCTGCTCTGATGCCGCATAGTTAAGCCAGCCCCGACACCCGCCAA
CACCCGCTGACGCGCCCTGACGGGCTTGTCTGCTCCCGGCATCCGCTTACAGACAAGCTGTGACCGTCTC
CGGGAGCTGCATGTGTCAGAGGTTTTCACCGTCATCACCGAAACGCGCGAGACGAAAGGGCGGGTAATAA
CTGATATAATTAAATTGAAGCTCTAATTTGTGAGTTTAGTATACATGCATTTACTTATAATACAGTTTTT
TAGTTTTGCTGGCCGCATCTTCTCAAATATGCTTCCCAGCCTGCTTTTCTGTAACGTTCACCCTCTACCT
TAGCATCCCTTCCCTTTGCAAATAGTCCTCTTCCAACAATAATAATGTCAGATCCTGTAGAGACCACATC
ATCCACGGTTCTATACTGTTGACCCAATGCGTCTCCCTTGTCATCTAAACCCACACCGGGTGTCATAATC
AACCAATCGTAACCTTCATCTCTTCCACCCATGTCTCTTTGAGCAATAAAGCCGATAACAAAATCTTTGT
CGCTCTTCGCAATGTCAACAGTACCCTTAGTATATTCTCCAGTAGATAGGGAGCCCTTGCATGACAATTC
TGCTAACATCAAAAGGCCTCTAGGTTCCTTTGTTACTTCTTCTGCCGCCTGCTTCAAACCGCTAACAATA
CCTGGGCCCACCACACCGTGTGCATTCGTAATGTCTGCCCATTCTGCTATTCTGTATACACCCGCAGAGT
ACTGCAATTTGACTGTATTACCAATGTCAGCAAATTTTCTGTCTTCGAAGAGTAAAAAATTGTACTTGGC
GGATAATGCCTTTAGCGGCTTAACTGTGCCCTCCATGGAAAAATCAGTCAAGATATCCACATGTGTTTTT
AGTAAACAAATTTTGGGACCTAATGCTTCAACTAACTCCAGTAATTCCTTGGTGGTACGAACATCCAATG
AAGCACACAAGTTTGTTTGCTTTTCGTGCATGATATTAAATAGCTTGGCAGCAACAGGACTAGGATGAGT
AGCAGCACGTTCCTTATATGTAGCTTTCGACATGATTTATCTTCGTTTCCTGCATGTTTTTGTTCTGTGC
AGTTGGGTTAAGAATACTGGGCAATTTCATGTTTCTTCAACACTACATATGCGTATATATACCAATCTAA
GTCTGTGCTCCTTCCTTCGTTCTTCCTTCTGTTCGGAGATTACCGAATCAAAAAAATTTCAAGGAAACCG
AAATCAAAAAAAAGAATAAAAAAAAAATGATGAATTGAAAAGCTGGCCTCGTGATACGCCTATTTTTATA
GGTTAATGTCATGATAATAATGGTTTCTTAGACGTCAGGTGGCACTTTTCGGGGAAATGTGCGCGGAACC
CCTATTTGTTTATTTTTCTAAATACATTCAAATATGTATCCGCTCATGAGACAATAACCCTGATAAATGC
TTCAATAATATTGAAAAAGGAAGAGTATGAGTATTCAACATTTCCGTGTCGCCCTTATTCCCTTTTTTGC
GGCATTTTGCCTTCCTGTTTTTGCTCACCCAGAAACGCTGGTGAAAGTAAAAGATGCTGAAGATCAGTTG
GGTGCACGAGTGGGTTACATCGAACTGGATCTCAACAGCGGTAAGATCCTTGAGAGTTTTCGCCCCGAAG
AACGTTTTCCAATGATGAGCACTTTTAAAGTTCTGCTATGTGGCGCGGTATTATCCCGTATTGACGCCGG
GCAAGAGCAACTCGGTCGCCGCATACACTATTCTCAGAATGACTTGGTTGAGTACTCACCAGTCACAGAA
AAGCATCTTACGGATGGCATGACAGTAAGAGAATTATGCAGTGCTGCCATAACCATGAGTGATAACACTG
CGGCCAACTTACTTCTGACAACGATCGGAGGACCGAAGGAGCTAACCGCTTTTTTGCACAACATGGGGGA
TCATGTAACTCGCCTTGATCGTTGGGAACCGGAGCTGAATGAAGCCATACCAAACGACGAGCGTGACACC
ACGATGCCTGTAGCAATGGCAACAACGTTGCGCAAACTATTAACTGGCGAACTACTTACTCTAGCTTCCC
GGCAACAATTAATAGACTGGATGGAGGCGGATAAAGTTGCAGGACCACTTCTGCGCTCGGCCCTTCCGGC
TGGCTGGTTTATTGCTGATAAATCTGGAGCCGGTGAGCGTGGGTCTCGCGGTATCATTGCAGCACTGGGG
CCAGATGGTAAGCCCTCCCGTATCGTAGTTATCTACACGACGGGGAGTCAGGCAACTATGGATGAACGAA
ATAGACAGATCGCTGAGATAGGTGCCTCACTGATTAAGCATTGGTAACTGTCAGACCAAGTTTACTCATA
TATACTTTAGATTGATTTAAAACTTCATTTTTAATTTAAAAGGATCTAGGTGAAGATCCTTTTTGATAAT
CTCATGACCAAAATCCCTTAACGTGAGTTTTCGTTCCACTGAGCGTCAGACCCCGTAGAAAAGATCAAAG
GATCTTCTTGAGATCCTTTTTTTCTGCGCGTAATCTGCTGCTTGCAAACAAAAAAACCACCGCTACCAGC
GGTGGTTTGTTTGCCGGATCAAGAGCTACCAACTCTTTTTCCGAAGGTAACTGGCTTCAGCAGAGCGCAG
ATACCAAATACTGTTCTTCTAGTGTAGCCGTAGTTAGGCCACCACTTCAAGAACTCTGTAGCACCGCCTA
CATACCTCGCTCTGCTAATCCTGTTACCAGTGGCTGCTGCCAGTGGCGATAAGTCGTGTCTTACCGGGTT
GGACTCAAGACGATAGTTACCGGATAAGGCGCAGCGGTCGGGCTGAACGGGGGGTTCGTGCACACAGCCC
AGCTTGGAGCGAACGACCTACACCGAACTGAGATACCTACAGCGTGAGCTATGAGAAAGCGCCACGCTTC
CCGAAGGGAGAAAGGCGGACAGGTATCCGGTAAGCGGCAGGGTCGGAACAGGAGAGCGCACGAGGGAGCT
TCCAGGGGGAAACGCCTGGTATCTTTATAGTCCTGTCGGGTTTCGCCACCTCTGACTTGAGCGTCGATTT
TTGTGATGCTCGTCAGGGGGGCGGAGCCTATGGAAAAACGCCAGCAACGCGGCCTTTTTACGGTTCCTGG
CCTTTTGCTGGCCTTTTGCTCACATGTTCTTTCCTGCGTTATCCCCTGATTCTGTGGATAACCGTATTAC
CGCCTTTGAGTGAGCTGATACCGCTCGCCGCAGCCGAACGACCGAGCGCAGCGAGTCAGTGAGCGAGGAA
GCGGAAGA
